>Addgene plasmid #196911 | pHcRed-CLCa | addgene full sequence | sequence record 391915 | Addgene NGS Result
TAGTTATTAATAGTAATCAATTACGGGGTCATTAGTTCATAGCCCATATATGGAGTTCCGCGTTACATAA
CTTACGGTAAATGGCCCGCCTGGCTGACCGCCCAACGACCCCCGCCCATTGACGTCAATAATGACGTATG
TTCCCATAGTAACGCCAATAGGGACTTTCCATTGACGTCAATGGGTGGAGTATTTACGGTAAACTGCCCA
CTTGGCAGTACATCAAGTGTATCATATGCCAAGTACGCCCCCTATTGACGTCAATGACGGTAAATGGCCC
GCCTGGCATTATGCCCAGTACATGACCTTATGGGACTTTCCTACTTGGCAGTACATCTACGTATTAGTCA
TCGCTATTACCATGGTGATGCGGTTTTGGCAGTACATCAATGGGCGTGGATAGCGGTTTGACTCACGGGG
ATTTCCAAGTCTCCACCCCATTGACGTCAATGGGAGTTTGTTTTGGCACCAAAATCAACGGGACTTTCCA
AAATGTCGTAACAACTCCGCCCCATTGACGCAAATGGGCGGTAGGCGTGTACGGTGGGAGGTCTATATAA
GCAGAGCTGGTTTAGTGAACCGTCAGATCCGCTAGCGCTACCGGTCGCCACCATGGTGAGCGGCCTGCTG
AAGGAGAGTATGCGCATCAAGATGTACATGGAGGGCACCGTGAACGGCCACTACTTCAAGTGCGAGGGCG
AGGGCGACGGCAACCCCTTCGCCGGCACCCAGAGCATGAGAATCCACGTGACCGAGGGCGCCCCCCTGCC
CTTCGCCTTCGACATCCTGGCCCCCTGCTGCGAGTACGGCAGCAGGACCTTCGTGCACCACACCGCCGAG
ATCCCCGACTTCTTCAAGCAGAGCTTCCCCGAGGGCTTCACCTGGGAGAGAACCACCACCTACGAGGACG
GCGGCATCCTGACCGCCCACCAGGACACCAGCCTGGAGGGCAACTGCCTGATCTACAAGGTGAAGGTGCA
CGGCACCAACTTCCCCGCCGACGGCCCCGTGATGAAGAACAAGAGCGGCGGCTGGGAGCCCAGCACCGAG
GTGGTGTACCCCGAGAACGGCGTGCTGTGCGGCCGGAACGTGATGGCCCTGAAGGTGGGCGACCGGCACC
TGATCTGCCACCACTACACCAGCTACCGGAGCAAGAAGGCCGTGCGCGCCCTGACCATGCCCGGCTTCCA
CTTCACCGACATCCGGCTCCAGATGCTGCGGAAGAAGAAGGACGAGTACTTCGAGCTGTACGAGGCCAGC
GTGGCCCGGTACAGCGACCTGCCCGAGAAGGCCAACAGATCTCCCGGGATGGTGAGCGGCCTGCTGAAGG
AGAGTATGCGCATCAAGATGTACATGGAGGGCACCGTGAACGGCCACTACTTCAAGTGCGAGGGCGAGGG
CGACGGCAACCCCTTCGCCGGCACCCAGAGCATGAGAATCCACGTGACCGAGGGCGCCCCCCTGCCCTTC
GCCTTCGACATCCTGGCCCCCTGCTGCGAGTACGGCAGCAGGACCTTCGTGCACCACACCGCCGAGATCC
CCGACTTCTTCAAGCAGAGCTTCCCCGAGGGCTTCACCTGGGAGAGAACCACCACCTACGAGGACGGCGG
CATCCTGACCGCCCACCAGGACACCAGCCTGGAGGGCAACTGCCTGATCTACAAGGTGAAGGTGCACGGC
ACCAACTTCCCCGCCGACGGCCCCGTGATGAAGAACAAGAGCGGCGGCTGGGAGCCCAGCACCGAGGTGG
TGTACCCCGAGAACGGCGTGCTGTGCGGCCGGAACGTGATGGCCCTGAAGGTGGGCGACCGGCACCTGAT
CTGCCACCACTACACCAGCTACCGGAGCAAGAAGGCCGTGCGCGCCCTGACCATGCCCGGCTTCCACTTC
ACCGACATCCGGCTCCAGATGCTGCGGAAGAAGAAGGACGAGTACTTCGAGCTGTACGAGGCCAGCGTGG
CCCGGTACAGCGACCTGCCCGAGAAGGCCAACAGAACTCGAGCTCAAGCTAGCTTCGAATTCGGCACGAG
CGGTGGGTCGGTTGGTTTTTGTCTCACCGTTGGTGTCCGTGCCGTTCAGTTGCCCGCCATGGCTGAGCTG
GATCCGTTCGGCGCCCCTGCCGGCGCCCCTGGCGGTCCCGCGCTGGGGAACGGAGTGGCCGGCGCCGGCG
AAGAAGACCCGGCTGCGGCCTTCTTGGCGCAGCAAGAGAGCGAGATTGCGGGCATCGAGAACGACGAGGC
CTTCGCCATCCTGGACGGCGGCGCCCCCGGGCCCCAGCCGCACGGCGAGCCGCCGGGGGGTCCGGATGCT
GTTGATGGAGTAATGAATGGTGAATACTACCAGGAAAGTAATGGTCCAACAGACAGTTATGCAGCTATTT
CACAAGTGGATCGATTGCAGTCAGAGCCTGAAAGTATCCGTAAATGGAGAGAAGAACAAATGGAACGCTT
GGAAGCCCTTGATGCCAATTCTCGGAAGCAAGAAGCAGAGTGGAAAGAAAAGGCAATAAAGGAGCTAGAA
GAATGGTATGCAAGACAGGACGAGCAGCTACAGAAAACAAAAGCAAACAACAGGGCAGCAGAAGAAGCCT
TTGTAAATGACATTGACGAGTCGTCCCCAGGCACTGAGTGGGAACGGGTGGCCCGGCTGTGTGACTTTAA
CCCCAAGTCTAGCAAGCAGGCCAAAGATGTCTCCCGCATGCGCTCAGTCCTCATCTCCCTCAAGCAGGCC
CCGCTGGTGCACTGAAGAGCCACCCTGTGGAAACACTACATCTGCAATATCTTAATCCTACTCAGTGAAG
CTCTTCACAGTCATTGGATTAATTATGTTGAGTTCTTTTGGACCAAACCTTTTTGTCTTTAGAGTTGTTC
ATTGTTTGTGATTGCATGTTTCCTTCCTTCAACTGTGTTCTCCCTGGCATTCAGAGAGGAGGGAGAGGAG
GAAGAGGAAGGGGAGGGAAGCTTCCCAAGAGTAGCCTCAACCTGTGCTTCTGTGCATTATTCTGAGAATA
AATTTCTGTTTCAAACTGTAAAAAAAAAAAAAAAAAACTCGACGGTACCGCGGGCCCGGGATCCACCGGA
TCTAGATAACTGATCATAATCAGCCATACCACATTTGTAGAGGTTTTACTTGCTTTAAAAAACCTCCCAC
ACCTCCCCCTGAACCTGAAACATAAAATGAATGCAATTGTTGTTGTTAACTTGTTTATTGCAGCTTATAA
TGGTTACAAATAAAGCAATAGCATCACAAATTTCACAAATAAAGCATTTTTTTCACTGCATTCTAGTTGT
GGTTTGTCCAAACTCATCAATGTATCTTAACGCGTAAATTGTAAGCGTTAATATTTTGTTAAAATTCGCG
TTAAATTTTTGTTAAATCAGCTCATTTTTTAACCAATAGGCCGAAATCGGCAAAATCCCTTATAAATCAA
AAGAATAGACCGAGATAGGGT
[37 nt withheld, positions 3452-3488]
AAAGAACGTGGACTCCAACGTCAAAGG
[49 nt withheld, positions 3516-3564]
T
[91 nt withheld, positions 3566-3656]
G
[124 nt withheld, positions 3658-3781]
CAGGTGGCACTTTTCGGGGAAATGTGCGCGGAACCCCTATTTGTTTATTTTTCTAAATACATTCAAATAT
GTATCCGCTCATGAGACAATAACCCTGATAAATGCTTCAATAATATTGAAAAAGGAAGAGTCCTGAGGCG
GAAAGAACCAGCTGTGGAATGTGTGTCAGTTAGGGTGTGGAAAGTCCCCAGGCTCCCCAGCAGGCAGAAG
TATGCAAAGCATGCATCTCAATTAGTCAGCAACCAGGTGTGGAAAGTCCCCAGGCTCCCCAGCAGGCAGA
AGTATGCAAAGCATGCATCTCAATTAGTCAGCAACCATAGTCCCGCCCCTAACTCCGCCCATCCCGCCCC
TAACTCCGCCCAGTTCCGCCCATTCTCCGCCCCATGGCTGACTAATTTTTTTTATTTATGCAGAGGCCGA
GGCCGCCTCGGCCTCTGAGCTATTCCAGAAGTAGTGAGGAGGCTTTTTTGGAGGCCTAGGCTTTTGCAAA
GATCGATCAAGAGACAGGATGAGGATCGTTTCGCATGATTGAACAAGATGGATTGCACGCAGGTTCTCCG
GCCGCTTGGGTGGAGAGGCTATTCGGCTATGACTGGGCACAACAGACAATCGGCTGCTCTGATGCCGCCG
TGTTCCGGCTGTCAGCGCAGGGGCGCCCGGTTCTTTTTGTCAAGACCGACCTGTCCGGTGCCCTGAATGA
ACTGCAAGACGAGGCAGCGCGGCTATCGTGGCTGGCCACGACGGGCGTTCCTTGCGCAGCTGTGCTCGAC
GTTGTCACTGAAGCGGGAAGGGACTGGCTGCTATTGGGCGAAGTGCCGGGGCAGGATCTCCTGTCATCTC
ACCTTGCTCCTGCCGAGAAAGTATCCATCATGGCTGATGCAATGCGGCGGCTGCATACGCTTGATCCGGC
TACCTGCCCATTCGACCACCAAGCGAAACATCGCATCGAGCGAGCACGTACTCGGATGGAAGCCGGTCTT
GTCGATCAGGATGATCTGGACGAAGAGCATCAGGGGCTCGCGCCAGCCGAACTGTTCGCCAGGCTCAAGG
CGAGCATGCCCGACGGCGAGGATCTCGTCGTGACCCATGGCGATGCCTGCTTGCCGAATATCATGGTGGA
AAATGGCCGCTTTTCTGGATTCATCGACTGTGGCCGGCTGGGTGTGGCGGACCGCTATCAGGACATAGCG
TTGGCTACCCGTGATATTGCTGAAGAGCTTGGCGGCGAATGGGCTGACCGCTTCCTCGTGCTTTACGGTA
TCGCCGCTCCCGATTCGCAGCGCATCGCCTTCTATCGCCTTCTTGACGAGTTCTTCTGAGCGGGACTCTG
GGGTTCGAAATGACCGACCAAGCGACGCCCAACCTGCCATCACGAGATTTCGATTCCACCGCCGCCTTCT
ATGAAAGGTTGGGCTTCGGAATCGTTTTCCGGGACGCCGGCTGGATGATCCTCCAGCGCGGGGATCTCAT
GCTGGAGTTCTTCGCCCACCCTAGGGGGAGGCTAACTGAAACACGGAAGGAGACAATACCGGAAGGAACC
CGCGCTATGACGGCAATAAAAAGACAGAATAAAACGCACGGTGTTGGGTCGTTTGTTCATAAACGCGGGG
TTCGGTCCCAGGGCTGGCACTCTGTCGATACCCCACCGAGACCCCATTGGGGCCAATACGCCCGCGTTTC
TTCCTTTTCCCCACCCCACCCCCCAAGTTCGGGTGAAGGCCCAGGGCTCGCAGCAACGTCGGGGCGGCAG
GCCCTGCCATAGCCTCAGGTTACTCATATATACTTTAGATTGATTTAAAACTTCATTTTTAATTTAAAAG
GATCTAGGTGAAGATCCTTTTTGATAATCTCATGACCAAAATCCCTTAACGTGAGTTTTCGTTCCACTGA
GCGTCAGACCCCGTAGAAAAGATCAAAGGATCTTCTTGAGATCCTTTTTTTCTGCGCGTAATCTGCTGCT
TGCAAACAAAAAAACCACCGCTACCAGCGGTGGTTTGTTTGCCGGATCAAGAGCTACCAACTCTTTTTCC
GAAGGTAACTGGCTTCAGCAGAGCGCAGATACCAAATACTGTTCTTCTAGTGTAGCCGTAGTTAGGCCAC
CACTTCAAGAACTCTGTAGCACCGCCTACATACCTCGCTCTGCTAATCCTGTTACCAGTGGCTGCTGCCA
GTGGCGATAAGTCGTGTCTTACCGGGTTGGACTCAAGACGATAGTTACCGGATAAGGCGCAGCGGTCGGG
CTGAACGGGGGGTTCGTGCACACAGCCCAGCTTGGAGCGAACGACCTACACCGAACTGAGATACCTACAG
CGTGAGCTATGAGAAAGCGCCACGCTTCCCGAAGGGAGAAAGGCGGACAGGTATCCGGTAAGCGGCAGGG
TCGGAACAGGAGAGCGCACGAGGGAGCTTCCAGGGGGAAACGCCTGGTATCTTTATAGTCCTGTCGGGTT
TCGCCACCTCTGACTTGAGCGTCGATTTTTGTGATGCTCGTCAGGGGGGCGGAGCCTATGGAAAAACGCC
AGCAACGCGGCCTTTTTACGGTTCCTGGCCTTTTGCTGGCCTTTTGCTCACATGTTCTTTCCTGCGTTAT
CCCCTGATTCTGTGGATAACCGTATTACCGCCATGCAT
Features (pLannotate 1.2.2; 16 found; start..end, strand, type, name):
     61..364     +  enhancer       CMV enhancer: human cytomegalovirus immediate early enhancer
    365..568     +  promoter       CMV promoter: human cytomegalovirus (CMV) immediate early promoter
    613..1296    +  CDS            HcRed1: far-red fluorescent variant of Heteractis crispa chromoprotein mammalian codon-optimized
   1309..1992    +  CDS            HcRed1: far-red fluorescent variant of Heteractis crispa chromoprotein mammalian codon-optimized
   2089..2742    +  CDS            Clta (fragment): CLCA_MOUSE - Experimental evidence at protein level: Swiss-Prot protein existence level 1. Clathrin is the major protein of the polyhedral coat of coated pits and vesicles. Acts as component of the TACC3/ch- TOG/clathrin complex proposed to contribute to stabilization of kinetochore fibers of the mitotic spindle by acting as inter- microtubule bridge (By similarity). From Mus musculus (Mouse).
   3049..3074    +  misc_feature   MCS (fragment): multiple cloning site
   3091..3175    +  CDS            large T antigen (fragment): large T antigen from SV40 (simian virus 40)
   3198..3319    +  polyA_signal   SV40 poly(A) signal: SV40 polyadenylation signal
   3353..3781    -  rep_origin     f1 ori (sequence partly withheld): f1 bacteriophage origin of replication; arrow indicates direction of (+) strand synthesis
   3808..3912    +  promoter       AmpR promoter: bla
   3914..4271    +  promoter       SV40 promoter: SV40 enhancer and early promoter
   4306..5100    +  CDS            NeoR/KanR: aminoglycoside phosphotransferase from Tn5; aph(3')-II (or nptII); confers resistance to neomycin, kanamycin, and G418 (Geneticin®)
   5121..5273    +  CDS            ble (fragment): BLE_KLEPN - Experimental evidence at protein level: Swiss-Prot protein existence level 1. Binding protein with a strong affinity to the bleomycin family of antibiotics. Binds to CL990; an antimitotic-antibiotic compound. From Klebsiella pneumoniae.
   5332..5379    +  polyA_signal   HSV TK poly(A) signal: herpes simplex virus thymidine kinase polyadenylation signal (Cole and Stacy, 1985)
   5470..5486    -  polyA_signal   bGH poly(A) signal (fragment): bovine growth hormone polyadenylation signal
   5707..6295    +  rep_origin     ori: high-copy-number ColE1/pMB1/pBR322/pUC origin of replication
