[The description below was written by a language model from this plasmid's Addgene catalogue record and pLannotate feature annotations shown in this document.]
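Description:
pHcRed-CLCa is a mammalian expression plasmid built on the pHcRed-Tandem-C1 backbone that produces human clathrin light chain A fused to a far-red fluorescent tag, for visualizing clathrin-coated vesicles in living mammalian cells. The catalogue lists a total size of about 6.3 kb, and the sequenced record is 6,409 nt. In bacteria the plasmid replicates from a high-copy ColE1/pUC-type origin and is selected with kanamycin. An f1 origin is also present, which allows single-stranded DNA production. A single NeoR/KanR gene (Tn5 aminoglycoside phosphotransferase) serves both hosts. It sits behind a bacterial bla promoter and an SV40 enhancer/early promoter and ends with an HSV TK polyadenylation signal, so transfected mammalian cells can be selected with G418.

The expression cassette is driven by the human CMV immediate-early enhancer and promoter. Downstream lie two consecutive copies of the mammalian codon-optimized HcRed1 coding sequence. This is the "tandem" arrangement of the backbone, a head-to-tail pair of the Heteractis crispa-derived far-red protein that acts as a single N-terminal tag. The roughly 900 bp clathrin light chain insert follows, and an SV40 poly(A) signal terminates the transcript. The insert was isolated from a human cDNA library and transferred as a SacII–XhoI fragment from an earlier EGFP fusion plasmid into the same sites of this backbone.

The automated annotation labels the insert as a fragment of mouse Clta, which probably reflects sequence similarity to the closest database entry, since the record gives the species as human. The short large T antigen, ble and bGH poly(A) fragments in the table look like incidental partial matches in backbone sequence, not functional elements. The far-red tag suits the fusion to multicolour live-cell imaging with green-tagged partners.
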