Addgene plasmid #196911: pHcRed-CLCa
Purpose: visualization of clathrin-coated vesicle in living mammalian cells
Depositing lab: Kenji Sugimoto. Depositing organization: Osaka Metropolitan University. Publication: Dynamic behavior of FCHO1 revealed by live-cell imaging microscopy: its possible involvement in clathrin-coated vesicle formation. Sakaushi S, Inoue K, Zushi H, Senda-Murata K, Fukada T, Oka S, Sugimoto K. Biosci Biotechnol Biochem. 2007 Jul;71(7):1764-8. doi: 10.1271/bbb.60720. Epub 2007 Jul 7. PubMed 17617719.
Backbone
  Vector backbone: pHcRed-Tandem-C1
  Backbone size w/o insert (bp): 5400
  Total vector size (bp): 6300
  Vector type: Mammalian Expression
  Selectable markers: Neomycin (select with G418)
Growth in bacteria
  Bacterial resistance: Kanamycin, 50 μg/mL
  Growth temperature: 37°C
  Growth strain: DH5alpha
  Copy number: Unknown
Gene/Insert
  Gene/Insert name: Clathrin-Coated light chain (alt name: NM_007096)
  Species: H. sapiens (human)
  Insert size (bp): 900
  Promoter: CMV
  Tag / fusion protein: HcRed (N terminal on backbone)
  Cloning method: Restriction Enzyme; 5′ cloning site SacII (unknown if destroyed); 3′ cloning site XhoI (unknown if destroyed)
  Sequencing primers: 5′ HcRed C-ter side; 3′ SV40 poly A side
Resource information
  A portion of this plasmid was derived from a plasmid made by: Obtained by screening the human cDNA library (purchased from Origene).
Terms and licenses: Academic/Nonprofit Terms; Industry Terms: Not Available to Industry
Depositor comments: 900bp Sac II-Xho I fragment of pEGFP-ΔC2-y22-1 was recloned into the same site of pHcRed-Tandem-C1
How to cite: pHcRed-CLCa was a gift from Kenji Sugimoto (Addgene plasmid # 196911 ; http://n2t.net/addgene:196911 ; RRID:Addgene_196911)
